Addgene plasmid #243949: pUPD3_RBS_J61100
Purpose: GoldenBraid2.0 Ribosome binding site.
Depositing lab: Christophe Herman. Depositing organization: Baylor College of Medicine. Publication: GoldenBraid2.0 E. coli: a comprehensive and characterized toolkit for enterics. Cooke MB, Welch KT, Ramirez LD, Wen AX, Marciano DC, Herman C. Synth Biol (Oxf). 2025 Aug 14;10(1):ysaf015. doi: 10.1093/synbio/ysaf015. eCollection 2025. PubMed 40927394.
Backbone
  Vector backbone: pUPD3
  Vector type: Bacterial Expression
Growth in bacteria
  Bacterial resistance: Chloramphenicol, 25 μg/mL
  Growth temperature: 37°C
  Growth strain: DH5alpha
  Copy number: High Copy
Gene/Insert
  Gene/Insert name: J61100
  Species: Synthetic
  Insert size (bp): 20
  Cloning method: Golden Gate
Terms and licenses: Academic/Nonprofit Terms; Industry Terms: Not Available to Industry
How to cite: pUPD3_RBS_J61100 was a gift from Christophe Herman (Addgene plasmid # 243949 ; http://n2t.net/addgene:243949 ; RRID:Addgene_243949)
