[The description below was written by a language model from this plasmid's Addgene catalogue record and pLannotate feature annotations shown in this document.]
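Description:
pUPD3_RBS_J61100 is a small (about 2.4 kb) part-donor plasmid from a GoldenBraid2.0 toolkit adapted for E. coli and other enteric bacteria. It is built on the pUPD3 backbone, a universal domestication vector used to store individual standardized DNA parts before they are assembled into larger units. The plasmid replicates at high copy number in E. coli from a ColE1/pUC-type origin and is selected with chloramphenicol through a cat gene driven by its native cat promoter. An f1 origin is also present, a common legacy element that allows single-stranded DNA production with helper phage.

The payload is J61100, a synthetic ribosome binding site of only 20 bp, inserted by Golden Gate cloning. It is too short to be picked up by the automated annotation, so it does not appear in the feature table. Its likely location is the cloning region between the flanking T7 and SP6 phage promoters, next to a residual lacZα fragment. That remnant is consistent with a lacZα screening cassette having been replaced by the part, although the record does not say so explicitly. A short tet promoter fragment is also annotated and appears to be a backbone remnant.

Although catalogued as a bacterial expression vector, the plasmid carries no coding sequence or promoter as cargo and expresses nothing by itself. It serves as a source of a translation initiation element that can be released by type IIS restriction enzymes and combined with promoter, coding sequence and terminator parts to build transcriptional units in the GoldenBraid hierarchy. The record gives no information on the relative strength of this RBS.
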