Features (pLannotate 1.2.2; 8 found; start..end, strand, type, name):
     72..90      -  promoter       SP6 promoter: promoter for bacteriophage SP6 RNA polymerase
    237..825     -  rep_origin     ori: high-copy-number ColE1/pMB1/pBR322/pUC origin of replication
    940..1042    +  promoter       cat promoter: promoter of the E. coli cat gene encoding chloramphenicol acetyltransferase
   1043..1699    +  CDS            cat: CAT_ECOLX - Experimental evidence at protein level: Swiss-Prot protein existence level 1. This enzyme is an effector of chloramphenicol resistance in bacteria. From Escherichia coli. This protein is used as a marker in many commonly used cloning vectors, such as pACYC184.
   1787..1804    -  promoter       tet promoter (fragment): E. coli promoter for tetracycline efflux protein gene
   1815..2270    +  rep_origin     f1 ori (sequence partly withheld): f1 bacteriophage origin of replication; arrow indicates direction of (+) strand synthesis
   2289..2310    -  CDS            lacZα (fragment): LacZα fragment of β-galactosidase; lacZ fragment
   2313..2331    +  promoter       T7 promoter: promoter for bacteriophage T7 RNA polymerase
>Addgene plasmid #243949 | pUPD3_RBS_J61100 | addgene full sequence | sequence record 487779 | Addgene NGS Result
GGTCTCGCAAAGAGAAAGAGGGGACAAACTGAATGCGAGACCACTCATCGCCCAATCACTAGTGAATTCG
TTCTATAGTGTCACCTAAATACCATAGAGCCGTTGGTCATAGCTGTTTCCTGTCCAGGCATCATGACACG
GTTATCCACAGAATCAGGGGATAACGCAGGAAAGAACATGTGAGCAAAAGGCCAGCAAAAGGCCAGGAAC
CGTAAAAAGGCCGCGTTGCTGGCGTTTTTCCATAGGCTCCGCCCCCCTGACGAGCATCACAAAAATCGAC
GCTCAAGTCAGAGGTGGCGAAACCCGACAGGACTATAAAGATACCAGGCGTTTCCCCCTGGAAGCTCCCT
CGTGCGCTCTCCTGTTCCGACCCTGCCGCTTACCGGATACCTGTCCGCCTTTCTCCCTTCGGGAAGCGTG
GCGCTTTCTCATAGCTCACGCTGTAGGTATCTCAGTTCGGTGTAGGTCGTTCGCTCCAAGCTGGGCTGTG
TGCACGAACCCCCCGTTCAGCCCGACCGCTGCGCCTTATCCGGTAACTATCGTCTTGAGTCCAACCCGGT
AAGACACGACTTATCGCCACTGGCAGCAGCCACTGGTAACAGGATTAGCAGAGCGAGGTATGTAGGCGGT
GCTACAGAGTTCTTGAAGTGGTGGCCTAACTACGGCTACACTAGAAGAACAGTATTTGGTATCTGCGCTC
TGCTGAAGCCAGTTACCTTCGGAAAAAGAGTTGGTAGCTCTTGATCCGGCAAACAAACCACCGCTGGTAG
CGGTGGTTTTTTTGTTTGCAAGCAGCAGATTACGCGCAGAAAAAAAGGATCTCAAGAAGATCCTTTGATC
TTTTCTACGGGGTCTGACGCTCAGTGGAACGAAAACTCACGTTAAGGGATTTTGGTCATGAGATTATCAA
AAAGGATCTTCACCTAGATCCTTTTGTGATGATCGGCACGTAAGAGGTTCCAACTTTCACCATAATGAAA
TAAGATCACTACCGGGCGTATTTTTTGAGTTATCGAGATTTTCAGGAGCTAAGGAAGCTAAAATGGAGAA
AAAAATCACTGGATATACCACCGTTGATATATCCCAATGGCATCGTAAAGAACATTTTGAGGCATTTCAG
TCAGTTGCTCAATGTACCTATAACCAGACCGTTCAGCTGGATATTACGGCCTTTTTAAAGACCGTAAAGA
AAAATAAGCACAAGTTTTATCCGGCCTTTATTCACATTCTTGCCCGCCTGATGAATGCTCATCCGGAATT
CCGTATGGCAATGAAAGACGGTGAGCTGGTGATATGGGATAGTGTTCACCCTTGTTACACCGTTTTCCAT
GAGCAAACTGAAACGTTTTCATCGCTCTGGAGTGAATACCACGACGATTTCCGGCAGTTTCTACACATAT
ATTCGCAAGATGTGGCGTGTTACGGTGAAAACCTGGCCTATTTCCCTAAAGGGTTTATTGAGAATATGTT
TTTCGTGTCAGCCAATCCCTGGGTGAGTTTCACCAGTTTTGATTTAAACGTGGCCAATATGGACAACTTC
TTCGCCCCCGTTTTCACCATGGGCAAATATTATACGCAAGGCGACAAGGTGCTGATGCCGCTGGCGATTC
AGGTTCATCATGCCGTTTGTGATGGCTTCCATGTCGGCAGAATGCTTAATGAATTACAACAGTACTGCGA
TGAGTGGCAGGGCGGGGCGTAATTTTTTTAAGGCAGTTATTGGTGCCCTTAAACGCCTGGTTGCTACGCC
TGAATAAGTGATAATAAGCGGATGAATGGCAGAAATTCGATGATAAGCTGTCAAACATGATGT
[125 nt withheld, positions 1814-1938]
C
[91 nt withheld, positions 1940-2030]
AGGGTGATGGTTCACGTAGTGGGCCAGCGCCCTGATAGACGGTTTTTCGCCCTTTGACGTTGGAGTCCAC
GTTCTTT
[37 nt withheld, positions 2108-2144]
ACCCTATCTCGGTCTATTCTTTTGATTTATAAGGGATTTTGCCGATTTCGGCCTATTGGTTAAAAAATGA
GCTGATTTAACAAAAATTTAACGCGAATTTTAACAAAATATTAACGCTTACAATTTTAACATTGTAGAAA
CGCATGTAAAACGACGGCCAGTGAATTGTAATACGACTCACTATAGGGTGAATTCCGCTTAGGACCTTAG
ATATTGATCTCAA
